>Addgene plasmid #133456 | pXPR_213 | addgene full sequence | sequence record 261338 | Addgene NGS Result
GTGGCGCCCGAACAGGGACTTGAAAGCGAAAGGGAAACCAGAGGAGCTCTCTCGACGCAGGACTCGGCTT
GCTGAAGCGCGCACGGCAAGAGGCGAGGGGCGGCGACTGGTGAGTACGCCAAAAATTTTGACTAGCGGAG
GCTAGAAGGAGAGAGATGGGTGCGAGAGCGTCAGTATTAAGCGGGGGAGAATTAGATCGCGATGGGAAAA
AATTCGGTTAAGGCCAGGGGGAAAGAAAAAATATAAATTAAAACATATAGTATGGGCAAGCAGGGAGCTA
GAACGATTCGCAGTTAATCCTGGCCTGTTAGAAACATCAGAAGGCTGTAGACAAATACTGGGACAGCTAC
AACCATCCCTTCAGACAGGATCAGAAGAACTTAGATCATTATATAATACAGTAGCAACCCTCTATTGTGT
GCATCAAAGGATAGAGATAAAAGACACCAAGGAAGCTTTAGACAAGATAGAGGAAGAGCAAAACAAAAGT
AAGACCACCGCACAGCAAGCGGCCGCTGATCTTCAGACCTGGAGGAGGAGATATGAGGGACAATTGGAGA
AGTGAATTATATAAATATAAAGTAGTAAAAATTGAACCATTAGGAGTAGCACCCACCAAGGCAAAGAGAA
GAGTGGTGCAGAGAGAAAAAAGAGCAGTGGGAATAGGAGCTTTGTTCCTTGGGTTCTTGGGAGCAGCAGG
AAGCACTATGGGCGCAGCGTCAATGACGCTGACGGTACAGGCCAGACAATTATTGTCTGGTATAGTGCAG
CAGCAGAACAATTTGCTGAGGGCTATTGAGGCGCAACAGCATCTGTTGCAACTCACAGTCTGGGGCATCA
AGCAGCTCCAGGCAAGAATCCTGGCTGTGGAAAGATACCTAAAGGATCAACAGCTCCTGGGGATTTGGGG
TTGCTCTGGAAAACTCATTTGCACCACTGCTGTGCCTTGGAATGCTAGTTGGAGTAATAAATCTCTGGAA
CAGATTTGGAATCACACGACCTGGATGGAGTGGGACAGAGAAATTAACAATTACACAAGCTTAATACACT
CCTTAATTGAAGAATCGCAAAACCAGCAAGAAAAGAATGAACAAGAATTATTGGAATTAGATAAATGGGC
AAGTTTGTGGAATTGGTTTAACATAACAAATTGGCTGTGGTATATAAAATTATTCATAATGATAGTAGGA
GGCTTGGTAGGTTTAAGAATAGTTTTTGCTGTACTTTCTATAGTGAATAGAGTTAGGCAGGGATATTCAC
CATTATCGTTTCAGACCCACCTCCCAACCCCGAGGGGACCCGGTACCCGAACGCTGACGTCATCAACCCG
CTCCAAGGAATCGCGGGCCCAGTGTCACTAGGCGGGAACACCCAGCGCGCGTGCGCCCTGGCAGGAAGAT
GGCTGTGAGGGACAGGGGAGTGGCGCCCTGCAATATTTGCATGTCGCTATGTGTTCTGGGAAATCACCAT
AAACGTGAAATCCCTATCAGTGATAGAGACTTATAAGTTCCCTATCAGTGATAGAGACACCGGAGACGCT
TTTTTCGTCTCAGTTTAAGTACTCTGGAAACAGAATCTACTTAAACAAGGCAAAATGCCGTGTTTATCTC
GTCAACTTGTTGGCGAGATTTTTTGAATTCTAGATCTTGAGACAAATGGCAGTATTCATCCACAATTTTA
AAAGAAAAGGGGGGATTGGGGGGTACAGTGCAGGGGAAAGAATAGTAGACATAATAGCAACAGACATACA
AACTAAAGAATTACAAAAACAAATTACAAAAATTCAAAATTTTCGGGTTTATTACAGGGACAGCAGAGAT
CCACTTTGGCGCCGGCTCGAGGGGGCCCGGGTGCAAAGATGGATAAAGTTTTAAACAGAGAGGAATCTTT
GCAGCTAATGGACCTTCTAGGTCTTGAAAGGAGTGGGAATTGGCTCCGGTGCCCGTCAGTGGGCAGAGCG
CACATCGCCCACAGTCCCCGAGAAGTTGGGGGGAGGGGTCGGCAATTGAACCGGTGCCTAGAGAAGGTGG
CGCGGGGTAAACTGGGAAAGTGATGTCGTGTACTGGCTCCGCCTTTTTCCCGAGGGTGGGGGAGAACCGT
ATATAAGTGCAGTAGTCGCCGTGAACGTTCTTTTTCGCAACGGGTTTGCCGCCAGAACACAGGTAAGTGC
CGTGTGTGGTTCCCGCGGGCCTGGCCTCTTTACGGGTTATGGCCCTTGCGTGCCTTGAATTACTTCCACC
TGGCTGCAGTACGTGATTCTTGATCCCGAGCTTCGGGTTGGAAGTGGGTGGGAGAGTTCGAGGCCTTGCG
CTTAAGGAGCCCCTTCGCCTCGTGCTTGAGTTGAGGCCTGGCCTGGGCGCTGGGGCCGCCGCGTGCGAAT
CTGGTGGCACCTTCGCGCCTGTCTCGCTGCTTTCGATAAGTCTCTAGCCATTTAAAATTTTTGATGACCT
GCTGCGACGCTTTTTTTCTGGCAAGATAGTCTTGTAAATGCGGGCCAAGATCTGCACACTGGTATTTCGG
TTTTTGGGGCCGCGGGCGGCGACGGGGCCCGTGCGTCCCAGCGCACATGTTCGGCGAGGCGGGGCCTGCG
AGCGCGGCCACCGAGAATCGGACGGGGGTAGTCTCAAGCTGGCCGGCCTGCTCTGGTGCCTGGCCTCGCG
CCGCCGTGTATCGCCCCGCCCTGGGCGGCAAGGCTGGCCCGGTCGGCACCAGTTGCGTGAGCGGAAAGAT
GGCCGCTTCCCGGCCCTGCTGCAGGGAGCTCAAAATGGAGGACGCGGCGCTCGGGAGAGCGGGCGGGTGA
GTCACCCACACAAAGGAAAAGGGCCTTTCCGTCCTCAGCCGTCGCTTCATGTGACTCCACGGAGTACCGG
GCGCCGTCCAGGCACCTCGATTAGTTCTCGAGCTTTTGGAGTACGTCGTCTTTAGGTTGGGGGGAGGGGT
TTTATGCGATGGAGTTTCCCCACACTGAGTGGGTGGAGACTGAAGTTAGGCCAGCTTGGCACTTGATGTA
ATTCTCCTTGGAATTTGCCCTTTTTGAGTTTGGATCTTGGTTCATTCTCAAGCCTCAGACAGTGGTTCAA
AGTTTTTTTCTTCCATTTCAGGTGTCGTGAGGGATCCACCATGGCACCAAAGAAGAAGCGGAAGGTCGCA
GCCGACAAGAAGTACAGCATCGGCCTGGACATCGGCACCAACTCTGTGGGCTGGGCCGTGATCACCGACG
AGTACAAGGTGCCCAGCAAGAAATTCAAGGTGCTGGGCAACACCGACCGGCACAGCATCAAGAAGAACCT
GATCGGAGCCCTGCTGTTCGACAGCGGCGAAACAGCCGAGGCCACCCGGCTGAAGAGAACCGCCAGAAGA
AGATACACCAGACGGAAGAACCGGATCTGCTATCTGCAAGAGATCTTCAGCAACGAGATGGCCAAGGTGG
ACGACAGCTTCTTCCACAGACTGGAAGAGTCCTTCCTGGTGGAAGAGGATAAGAAGCACGAGCGGCACCC
CATCTTCGGCAACATCGTGGACGAGGTGGCCTACCACGAGAAGTACCCCACCATCTACCACCTGAGAAAG
AAACTGGTGGACAGCACCGACAAGGCCGACCTGCGGCTGATCTATCTGGCCCTGGCCCACATGATCAAGT
TCCGGGGCCACTTCCTGATCGAGGGCGACCTGAACCCCGACAACAGCGACGTGGACAAGCTGTTCATCCA
GCTGGTGCAGACCTACAACCAGCTGTTCGAGGAAAACCCCATCAACGCCAGCGGCGTAGACGCCAAGGCC
ATCCTGTCTGCCAGACTGAGCAAGAGCAGACGGCTGGAAAATCTGATCGCCCAGCTGCCCGGCGAGAAGA
AGAATGGCCTGTTCGGAAACCTGATTGCCCTGAGCCTGGGCCTGACCCCCAACTTCAAGAGCAACTTCGA
CCTGGCCGAGGATGCCAAACTGCAGCTGAGCAAGGACACCTACGACGACGACCTGGACAACCTGCTGGCC
CAGATCGGCGACCAGTACGCCGACCTGTTTCTGGCCGCCAAGAACCTGTCCGACGCCATCCTGCTGAGCG
ACATCCTGAGAGTGAACACCGAGATCACCAAGGCCCCCCTGAGCGCCTCTATGATCAAGAGATACGACGA
GCACCACCAGGACCTGACCCTGCTGAAAGCTCTCGTGCGGCAGCAGCTGCCTGAGAAGTACAAAGAGATT
TTCTTCGACCAGAGCAAGAACGGCTACGCCGGCTACATTGACGGCGGAGCCAGCCAGGAAGAGTTCTACA
AGTTCATCAAGCCCATCCTGGAAAAGATGGACGGCACCGAGGAACTGCTCGTGAAGCTGAACAGAGAGGA
CCTGCTGCGGAAGCAGCGTACGTTCGACAACGGCAGCATCCCCCACCAGATCCACCTGGGAGAGCTGCAC
GCCATTCTGCGGCGGCAGGAAGATTTTTACCCATTCCTGAAGGACAACCGGGAAAAGATCGAGAAGATCC
TGACCTTCCGCATCCCCTACTACGTGGGCCCTCTGGCCAGGGGAAACAGCAGATTCGCCTGGATGACCAG
AAAGAGCGAGGAAACCATCACCCCCTGGAACTTCGAGGAAGTGGTGGACAAGGGCGCTAGCGCCCAGAGC
TTCATCGAGCGGATGACCAACTTCGATAAGAACCTGCCCAACGAGAAGGTGCTGCCCAAGCACAGCCTGC
TGTACGAGTACTTCACCGTGTATAACGAGCTGACCAAAGTGAAATACGTGACCGAGGGAATGAGAAAGCC
CGCCTTCCTGAGCGGCGAGCAGAAAAAGGCCATCGTGGACCTGCTGTTCAAGACCAACCGGAAAGTGACC
GTGAAGCAGCTGAAAGAGGACTACTTCAAGAAAATCGAGTGCTTCGACTCCGTGGAAATCTCCGGCGTGG
AAGATCGGTTCAACGCCTCCCTGGGCACATACCACGATCTGCTGAAAATTATCAAGGACAAGGACTTCCT
GGACAATGAGGAAAACGAGGACATTCTGGAAGATATCGTGCTGACCCTGACACTGTTTGAGGACAGAGAG
ATGATCGAGGAACGGCTGAAAACCTATGCCCACCTGTTCGACGACAAAGTGATGAAGCAGCTGAAGCGGC
GGAGATACACCGGCTGGGGCAGGCTGAGCCGGAAGCTGATCAACGGCATCCGGGACAAGCAGTCCGGCAA
GACAATCCTGGATTTCCTGAAGTCCGACGGCTTCGCCAACAGAAACTTCATGCAGCTGATCCACGACGAC
AGCCTGACCTTTAAAGAGGACATCCAGAAAGCCCAGGTGTCCGGCCAGGGCGATAGCCTGCACGAGCACA
TTGCCAATCTGGCCGGCAGCCCCGCCATTAAGAAGGGCATCCTGCAGACAGTGAAGGTGGTGGACGAGCT
CGTGAAAGTGATGGGCCGGCACAAGCCCGAGAACATCGTGATCGAAATGGCCAGAGAGAACCAGACCACC
CAGAAGGGACAGAAGAACAGCCGCGAGAGAATGAAGCGGATCGAAGAGGGCATCAAAGAGCTGGGCAGCC
AGATCCTGAAAGAACACCCCGTGGAAAACACCCAGCTGCAGAACGAGAAGCTGTACCTGTACTACCTGCA
GAATGGGCGGGATATGTACGTGGACCAGGAACTGGACATCAACCGGCTGTCCGACTACGATGTGGACCAT
ATCGTGCCTCAGAGCTTTCTGAAGGACGACTCCATCGACAACAAGGTGCTGACCAGAAGCGACAAGAACC
GGGGCAAGAGCGACAACGTGCCCTCCGAAGAGGTCGTGAAGAAGATGAAGAACTACTGGCGGCAGCTGCT
GAACGCCAAGCTGATTACCCAGAGAAAGTTCGACAATCTGACCAAGGCCGAGAGAGGCGGCCTGAGCGAA
CTGGATAAGGCCGGCTTCATCAAGAGACAGCTGGTGGAAACCCGGCAGATCACAAAGCACGTGGCACAGA
TCCTGGACTCCCGGATGAACACTAAGTACGACGAGAATGACAAGCTGATCCGGGAAGTGAAAGTGATCAC
CCTGAAGTCCAAGCTGGTGTCCGATTTCCGGAAGGATTTCCAGTTTTACAAAGTGCGCGAGATCAACAAC
TACCACCACGCCCACGACGCCTACCTGAACGCCGTCGTGGGAACCGCCCTGATCAAAAAGTACCCTAAGC
TGGAAAGCGAGTTCGTGTACGGCGACTACAAGGTGTACGACGTGCGGAAGATGATCGCCAAGAGCGAGCA
GGAAATCGGCAAGGCTACCGCCAAGTACTTCTTCTACAGCAACATCATGAACTTTTTCAAGACCGAGATT
ACCCTGGCCAACGGCGAGATCCGGAAGCGGCCTCTGATCGAGACAAACGGCGAAACCGGGGAGATCGTGT
GGGATAAGGGCCGGGATTTTGCCACCGTGCGGAAAGTGCTGAGCATGCCCCAAGTGAATATCGTGAAAAA
GACCGAGGTGCAGACAGGCGGCTTCAGCAAAGAGTCTATCCTGCCCAAGAGGAACAGCGATAAGCTGATC
GCCAGAAAGAAGGACTGGGACCCTAAGAAGTACGGCGGCTTCGACAGCCCCACCGTGGCCTATTCTGTGC
TGGTGGTGGCCAAAGTGGAAAAGGGCAAGTCCAAGAAACTGAAGAGTGTGAAAGAGCTGCTGGGGATCAC
CATCATGGAAAGAAGCAGCTTCGAGAAGAATCCCATCGACTTTCTGGAAGCCAAGGGCTACAAAGAAGTG
AAAAAGGACCTGATCATCAAGCTGCCTAAGTACTCCCTGTTCGAGCTGGAAAACGGCCGGAAGAGAATGC
TGGCCTCTGCCGGCGAACTGCAGAAGGGAAACGAACTGGCCCTGCCCTCCAAATATGTGAACTTCCTGTA
CCTGGCCAGCCACTATGAGAAGCTGAAGGGCTCCCCCGAGGATAATGAGCAGAAACAGCTGTTTGTGGAA
CAGCACAAGCACTACCTGGACGAGATCATCGAGCAGATCAGCGAGTTCTCCAAGAGAGTGATCCTGGCCG
ACGCTAATCTGGACAAAGTGCTGTCCGCCTACAACAAGCACCGGGATAAGCCCATCAGAGAGCAGGCCGA
GAATATCATCCACCTGTTTACCCTGACCAATCTGGGAGCCCCTGCCGCCTTCAAGTACTTTGACACCACC
ATCGACCGGAAGAGGTACACCAGCACCAAAGAGGTGCTGGACGCCACCCTGATCCACCAGAGCATCACCG
GCCTGTACGAGACACGAATCGATTTGTCTCAGCTGGGAGGCGACGCCGCAAAAAGGCCGGCGGCCACGAA
AAAGGCCGGCCAGGCAAAAAAGAAAAAGGCAGGGTCCGGGGCCACCAACTTTTCCCTGCTGAAGCAGGCT
GGCGACGTCGAGGAGAACCCTGGCCCTGGCTCCGGAATGGCCAAGCCTTTGTCTCAAGAAGAATCCACCC
TCATTGAAAGAGCAACGGCTACAATCAACAGCATCCCCATCTCTGAAGACTACAGCGTCGCCAGCGCAGC
TCTCTCTAGCGACGGCCGCATCTTCACTGGTGTCAATGTATATCATTTTACTGGGGGACCTTGTGCAGAA
CTCGTGGTGCTGGGCACTGCTGCTGCTGCGGCAGCTGGCAACCTGACTTGTATCGTCGCGATCGGAAATG
AGAACAGGGGCATCTTGAGCCCCTGCGGACGGTGCCGACAGGTGCTTCTCGATCTGCATCCTGGGATCAA
AGCCATAGTGAAGGACAGTGATGGACAGCCGACGGCAGTTGGGATTCGTGAATTGCTGCCCTCTGGTTAT
GTGTGGGAGGGCTGATAGACGCGTTAAGTCGACAATCAACCTCTGGATTACAAAATTTGTGAAAGATTGA
CTGGTATTCTTAACTATGTTGCTCCTTTTACGCTATGTGGATACGCTGCTTTAATGCCTTTGTATCATGC
TATTGCTTCCCGTATGGCTTTCATTTTCTCCTCCTTGTATAAATCCTGGTTGCTGTCTCTTTATGAGGAG
TTGTGGCCCGTTGTCAGGCAACGTGGCGTGGTGTGCACTGTGTTTGCTGACGCAACCCCCACTGGTTGGG
GCATTGCCACCACCTGTCAGCTCCTTTCCGGGACTTTCGCTTTCCCCCTCCCTATTGCCACGGCGGAACT
CATCGCCGCCTGCCTTGCCCGCTGCTGGACAGGGGCTCGGCTGTTGGGCACTGACAATTCCGTGGTGTTG
TCGGGGAAATCATCGTCCTTTCCTTGGCTGCTCGCCTGTGTTGCCACCTGGATTCTGCGCGGGACGTCCT
TCTGCTACGTCCCTTCGGCCCTCAATCCAGCGGACCTTCCTTCCCGCGGCCTGCTGCCGGCTCTGCGGCC
TCTTCCGCGTCTTCGCCTTCGCCCTCAGACGAGTCGGATCTCCCTTTGGGCCGCCTCCCCGCGTCGACTT
TAAGACCAATGACTTACAAGGCAGCTGTAGATCTTAGCCACTTTTTAAAAGAAAAGGGGGGACTGGAAGG
GCTAATTCACTCCCAACGAAGACAAGATCTGCTTTTTGCTTGTACTGGGTCTCTCTGGTTAGACCAGATC
TGAGCCTGGGAGCTCTCTGGCTAACTAGGGAACCCACTGCTTAAGCCTCAATAAAGCTTGCCTTGAGTGC
TTCAAGTAGTGTGTGCCCGTCTGTTGTGTGACTCTGGTAACTAGAGATCCCTCAGACCCTTTTAGTCAGT
GTGGAAAATCTCTAGCAGTACGTATAGTAGTTCATGTCATCTTATTATTCAGTATTTATAACTTGCAAAG
AAATGAATATCAGAGAGTGAGAGGAACTTGTTTATTGCAGCTTATAATGGTTACAAATAAAGCAATAGCA
TCACAAATTTCACAAATAAAGCATTTTTTTCACTGCATTCTAGTTGTGGTTTGTCCAAACTCATCAATGT
ATCTTATCATGTCTGGCTCTAGCTATCCCGCCCCTAACTCCGCCCATCCCGCCCCTAACTCCGCCCAGTT
CCGCCCATTCTCCGCCCCATGGCTGACTAATTTTTTTTATTTATGCAGAGGCCGAGGCCGCCTCGGCCTC
TGAGCTATTCCAGAAGTAGTGAGGAGGCTTTTTTGGAGGCCTAGGGACGTACCCAATTCGCCCTATAGTG
AGTCGTATTACGCGCGCTCACTGGCCGTCGTTTTACAACGTCGTGACTGGGAAAACCCTGGCGTTACCCA
ACTTAATCGCCTTGCAGCACATCCCCCTTTCGCCAGCTGGCGTAATAGCGAAGAGGCCCGCACCGATCGC
CCTTCCCAACAGTTGCGCAGCCTGAATGGCGAATGGG
[124 nt withheld, positions 9278-9401]
C
[91 nt withheld, positions 9403-9493]
A
[49 nt withheld, positions 9495-9543]
CCTTTGACGTTGGAGTCCACGTTCTTT
[37 nt withheld, positions 9571-9607]
ACCCTATCTCGGTCTATTCTTTTGATTTATAAGGGATTTTGCCGATTTCGGCCTATTGGTTAAAAAATGA
GCTGATTTAACAAAAATTTAACGCGAATTTTAACAAAATATTAACGCTTACAATTTAGGTGGCACTTTTC
GGGGAAATGTGCGCGGAACCCCTATTTGTTTATTTTTCTAAATACATTCAAATATGTATCCGCTCATGAG
ACAATAACCCTGATAAATGCTTCAATAATATTGAAAAAGGAAGAGTATGAGTATTCAACATTTCCGTGTC
GCCCTTATTCCCTTTTTTGCGGCATTTTGCCTTCCTGTTTTTGCTCACCCAGAAACGCTGGTGAAAGTAA
AAGATGCTGAAGATCAGTTGGGTGCACGAGTGGGTTACATCGAACTGGATCTCAACAGCGGTAAGATCCT
TGAGAGTTTTCGCCCCGAAGAACGTTTTCCAATGATGAGCACTTTTAAAGTTCTGCTATGTGGCGCGGTA
TTATCCCGTATTGACGCCGGGCAAGAGCAACTCGGTCGCCGCATACACTATTCTCAGAATGACTTGGTTG
AGTACTCACCAGTCACAGAAAAGCATCTTACGGATGGCATGACAGTAAGAGAATTATGCAGTGCTGCCAT
AACCATGAGTGATAACACTGCGGCCAACTTACTTCTGACAACGATCGGAGGACCGAAGGAGCTAACCGCT
TTTTTGCACAACATGGGGGATCATGTAACTCGCCTTGATCGTTGGGAACCGGAGCTGAATGAAGCCATAC
CAAACGACGAGCGTGACACCACGATGCCTGTAGCAATGGCAACAACGTTGCGCAAACTATTAACTGGCGA
ACTACTTACTCTAGCTTCCCGGCAACAATTAATAGACTGGATGGAGGCGGATAAAGTTGCAGGACCACTT
CTGCGCTCGGCCCTTCCGGCTGGCTGGTTTATTGCTGATAAATCTGGAGCCGGTGAGCGTGGGTCTCGCG
GTATCATTGCAGCACTGGGGCCAGATGGTAAGCCCTCCCGTATCGTAGTTATCTACACGACGGGGAGTCA
GGCAACTATGGATGAACGAAATAGACAGATCGCTGAGATAGGTGCCTCACTGATTAAGCATTGGTAACTG
TCAGACCAAGTTTACTCATATATACTTTAGATTGATTTAAAACTTCATTTTTAATTTAAAAGGATCTAGG
TGAAGATCCTTTTTGATAATCTCATGACCAAAATCCCTTAACGTGAGTTTTCGTTCCACTGAGCGTCAGA
CCCCGTAGAAAAGATCAAAGGATCTTCTTGAGATCCTTTTTTTCTGCGCGTAATCTGCTGCTTGCAAACA
AAAAAACCACCGCTACCAGCGGTGGTTTGTTTGCCGGATCAAGAGCTACCAACTCTTTTTCCGAAGGTAA
CTGGCTTCAGCAGAGCGCAGATACCAAATACTGTTCTTCTAGTGTAGCCGTAGTTAGGCCACCACTTCAA
GAACTCTGTAGCACCGCCTACATACCTCGCTCTGCTAATCCTGTTACCAGTGGCTGCTGCCAGTGGCGAT
AAGTCGTGTCTTACCGGGTTGGACTCAAGACGATAGTTACCGGATAAGGCGCAGCGGTCGGGCTGAACGG
GGGGTTCGTGCACACAGCCCAGCTTGGAGCGAACGACCTACACCGAACTGAGATACCTACAGCGTGAGCT
ATGAGAAAGCGCCACGCTTCCCGAAGGGAGAAAGGCGGACAGGTATCCGGTAAGCGGCAGGGTCGGAACA
GGAGAGCGCACGAGGGAGCTTCCAGGGGGAAACGCCTGGTATCTTTATAGTCCTGTCGGGTTTCGCCACC
TCTGACTTGAGCGTCGATTTTTGTGATGCTCGTCAGGGGGGCGGAGCCTATGGAAAAACGCCAGCAACGC
GGCCTTTTTACGGTTCCTGGCCTTTTGCTGGCCTTTTGCTCACATGTTCTTTCCTGCGTTATCCCCTGAT
TCTGTGGATAACCGTATTACCGCCTTTGAGTGAGCTGATACCGCTCGCCGCAGCCGAACGACCGAGCGCA
GCGAGTCAGTGAGCGAGGAAGCGGAAGAGCGCCCAATACGCAAACCGCCTCTCCCCGCGCGTTGGCCGAT
TCATTAATGCAGCTGGCACGACAGGTTTCCCGACTGGAAAGCGGGCAGTGAGCGCAACGCAATTAATGTG
AGTTAGCTCACTCATTAGGCACCCCAGGCTTTACACTTTATGCTTCCGGCTCGTATGTTGTGTGGAATTG
TGAGCGGATAACAATTTCACACAGGAAACAGCTATGACCATGATTACGCCAAGCGCGCAATTAACCCTCA
CTAAAGGGAACAAAAGCTGGAGCTGCAAGCTTAATGTAGTCTTATGCAATACTCTTGTAGTCTTGCAACA
TGGTAACGATGAGTTAGCAACATGCCTTACAAGGAGAGAAAAAGCACCGTGCATGCCGATTGGTGGAAGT
AAGGTGGTACGATCGTGCCTTATTAGGAAGGCAACAGACGGGTCTGACATGGATTGGACGAACCACTGAA
TTGCCGCATTGCAGAGATATTGTATTTAAGTGCCTAGCTCGATACATAAACGGGTCTCTCTGGTTAGACC
AGATCTGAGCCTGGGAGCTCTCTGGCTAACTAGGGAACCCACTGCTTAAGCCTCAATAAAGCTTGCCTTG
AGTGCTTCAAGTAGTGTGTGCCCGTCTGTTGTGTGACTCTGGTAACTAGAGATCCCTCAGACCCTTTTAG
TCAGTGTGGAAAATCTCTAGCA
