[The description below was written by a language model from this plasmid's Addgene catalogue record.]
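Description:
pXPR_213 is a lentiviral CRISPR vector built on the pLKO backbone for expression in mammalian cells. It is propagated in bacteria under ampicillin selection, while transduced mammalian cells are selected with blasticidin. As a lentiviral transfer plasmid it would be packaged into viral particles for delivery and integration into target cells. No feature table is provided, so the specific viral elements, the bacterial origin of replication and other backbone details are not documented here, and the copy number is listed as unknown.

The construct carries two expression units. An H1 promoter, an RNA polymerase III promoter commonly used for small RNAs, drives a customizable guide RNA in the Staphylococcus aureus (Saur) Cas9 format. As deposited, the guide position holds a synthetic control guide noted as "6T", presumably a run of six thymidines, which would act as a Pol III terminator, though the record does not explain this. An EF1a promoter drives Streptococcus pyogenes Cas9 (SpyoCas9) linked through a 2A self-cleaving peptide site to a blasticidin resistance gene, so both proteins are produced from a single transcript and drug resistance reports Cas9 expression.

The pairing is notable because the guide scaffold and the nuclease come from different species: the vector's own SpyoCas9 would not be expected to use the Saur guide. This implies use in orthogonal two-Cas9 schemes, where a matching S. aureus Cas9 and S. pyogenes guides are supplied from another construct. The associated publication concerns genetic screens in isogenic mammalian cell lines without single-cell cloning, which is consistent with that kind of application, although the record does not spell out the exact workflow.
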