Addgene plasmid #133456: pXPR_213
Purpose: H1 promoter expresses customizable Saur-guide; EF1a promoter expresses SpyoCas9 and 2A site provides blasticidin resistance
Depositing lab: John Doench. Depositing organization: Broad Institute. Publication: Genetic screens in isogenic mammalian cell lines without single cell cloning. DeWeirdt PC, Sangree AK, Hanna RE, Sanson KR, Hegde M, Strand C, Persky NS, Doench JG. Nat Commun. 2020 Feb 6;11(1):752. doi: 10.1038/s41467-020-14620-6. PubMed 32029722.
Backbone
  Vector backbone: pLKO
  Vector type: Mammalian Expression, Lentiviral, CRISPR
  Selectable markers: Blasticidin
Growth in bacteria
  Bacterial resistance: Ampicillin, 100 μg/mL
  Growth temperature: 30°C
  Growth strain: NEB Stable
  Copy number: Unknown
Gene/Insert
  Gene/Insert name: Control guide
  gRNA/shRNA sequence: control guide (6T)
  Species: Synthetic
Terms and licenses: Academic/Nonprofit Terms; Industry Terms: Not Available to Industry
How to cite: pXPR_213 was a gift from John Doench (Addgene plasmid # 133456 ; http://n2t.net/addgene:133456 ; RRID:Addgene_133456)
